Addgene plasmid #103299: LSB-hsa-miR-191-3p
Purpose: Used to sense miRNA activity using fluorescence based tools. hsa-miR-191-3p target in 3' UTR of of mKate. miRNA activity can be measured by the repression of mKate2 relative to EBFP2 fluorescent proteins . Plasmid is inherently unstable; please see Depositor Comments
Depositing lab: Ron Weiss. Depositing organization: Massachusetts Institute of Technology. Publication: A mixed antagonistic/synergistic miRNA repression model enables accurate predictions of multi-input miRNA sensor activity. Gam JJ, Babb J, Weiss R. Nat Commun. 2018 Jun 22;9(1):2430. doi: 10.1038/s41467-018-04575-0. PubMed 29934631.
Backbone
  Vector backbone: Low Sensor Backbone (LSB)
  Vector type: Mammalian Expression, Synthetic Biology
Growth in bacteria
  Bacterial resistance: Ampicillin and Kanamycin, 100 & 50 μg/mL
  Growth temperature: 30°C
  Growth strain: NEB Stable
  Copy number: High Copy
Gene/Insert
  Gene/Insert name: hsa-miR-191-3p target
  Species: H. sapiens (human)
  Entrez Gene: MIR191 (a.k.a. MIRN191, miR-191)
  Promoter: EF-1a
  Cloning method: Gibson Cloning
Terms and licenses: Academic/Nonprofit Terms; Industry Terms: Not Available to Industry
Depositor comments: Please note that this plasmid is inherently unstable due to a repeating poly A element. We recommend performing a diagnostic digest on multiple colonies upon receipt. The depositors would like to note the presence of several discrepancies between the depositor sequence and physical plasmid sequence. In particular, the sequences upstream and downstream of the puromycin coding region have 10 bp insertions which do not affect the ability to perform puromycin selection. The sequences for those regions within the physical plasmids are as follows: Upstream of Puro: GAATTCGACCGCCTGTCTCAAGGTGCCACC; Downstream of Puro: GCTTTGAGACTACGCGTGAATTCACTCCTC.
How to cite: LSB-hsa-miR-191-3p was a gift from Ron Weiss (Addgene plasmid # 103299 ; http://n2t.net/addgene:103299 ; RRID:Addgene_103299)
