[The description below was written by a language model from this plasmid's Addgene catalogue record and pLannotate feature annotations shown in this document.]
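Description:
LSB-hsa-miR-191-3p is a mammalian expression plasmid from a synthetic-biology miRNA sensor series, built on the Low Sensor Backbone (LSB) and about 11 kb in the depositor's full sequence. It replicates in E. coli from a high-copy ColE1/pUC-type origin and carries both a β-lactamase gene and an aph(3')-Ia kanamycin resistance gene, consistent with the dual ampicillin/kanamycin selection listed. A puromycin N-acetyltransferase coding sequence followed by a rabbit β-globin poly(A) signal is also present for selection in mammalian cells. No promoter is annotated directly upstream of it, so the record does not state what drives its expression.

The payload consists of two parallel transcription units. Each has a human EF-1α core promoter with its intron A, Gateway attB4/attB1/attB2 scars left from assembly, a fluorescent protein coding sequence and a β-globin-derived 3' region with a poly(A) signal. The first unit expresses the red protein mKate2 and, according to the catalogue entry, carries a target site for human miR-191-3p in its 3' UTR. The site itself is not annotated in the feature table, though there is an unannotated gap between attB2 and the β-globin fragment. The second unit expresses EBFP2 without a target and acts as an internal reference for delivery and expression level. When miR-191-3p is active in transfected cells, mKate2 output falls relative to EBFP2, so the red-to-blue ratio gives a fluorescence readout of miRNA activity.

The depositor notes that the repeated poly(A) elements make the plasmid inherently unstable. The physical plasmid also differs slightly from the deposited sequence, with short insertions flanking the puromycin coding region that do not affect selection.
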