Features (pLannotate 1.2.2; 28 found; start..end, strand, type, name):
     87..675     -  rep_origin     ori: high-copy-number ColE1/pMB1/pBR322/pUC origin of replication
    846..1706    -  CDS            AmpR: β-lactamase; bla; confers resistance to ampicillin, carbenicillin, and related antibiotics
   1707..1778    -  promoter       AmpR promoter: bla
   1857..2456    +  CDS            PuroR: puromycin N-acetyltransferase; pac from Streptomyces alboniger; confers resistance to puromycin
   2461..2541    +  CDS            HBB (fragment): HBB_PONPY - Experimental evidence at transcript level: Swiss-Prot protein existence level 2. Involved in oxygen transport from the lung to the various peripheral tissues. From Pongo pygmaeus (Bornean orangutan).
   2612..2667    +  polyA_signal   β-globin poly(A) signal: rabbit β-globin polyadenylation signal (Gil and Proudfoot, 1987)
   3646..3666    +  protein_bind   attB4: mutant version of attB; core recombination site for the Gateway® BP reaction BP Clonase™
   3734..3945    +  promoter       EF-1α core promoter: core promoter for human elongation factor EF-1α
   3946..4884    +  intron         EF-1α intron A: intron upstream of the start codon of human EF-1α
   4911..4931    +  protein_bind   attB1: mutant version of attB; core recombination site for the Gateway® BP reaction BP Clonase™
   4951..5646    +  CDS            mKate2: mKate2 is a basic (constitutively fluorescent) red fluorescent protein published in 2009, derived from Entacmaea quadricolor. It is reported to be a rapidly-maturing monomer with moderate acid sensitivity.
   5666..5690    -  protein_bind   attB2: mutant version of attB; recombination site for the Gateway® BP reaction BP Clonase™
   5834..5908    +  CDS            HBB (fragment): HBB_PONPY - Experimental evidence at transcript level: Swiss-Prot protein existence level 2. Involved in oxygen transport from the lung to the various peripheral tissues. From Pongo pygmaeus (Bornean orangutan).
   5979..6034    +  polyA_signal   β-globin poly(A) signal: rabbit β-globin polyadenylation signal (Gil and Proudfoot, 1987)
   6418..6443    +  misc_feature   SA: splice acceptor site
   7115..7135    +  protein_bind   attB4: mutant version of attB; core recombination site for the Gateway® BP reaction BP Clonase™
   7203..7414    +  promoter       EF-1α core promoter: core promoter for human elongation factor EF-1α
   7415..8353    +  intron         EF-1α intron A: intron upstream of the start codon of human EF-1α
   8380..8400    +  protein_bind   attB1: mutant version of attB; core recombination site for the Gateway® BP reaction BP Clonase™
   8411..9127    +  CDS            EBFP2: EBFP2 is a basic (constitutively fluorescent) blue fluorescent protein published in 2007, derived from Aequorea victoria. It is reported to be a rapidly-maturing monomer with moderate acid sensitivity.
   9135..9159    -  protein_bind   attB2: mutant version of attB; recombination site for the Gateway® BP reaction BP Clonase™
   9163..9243    +  CDS            HBB (fragment): HBB_PONPY - Experimental evidence at transcript level: Swiss-Prot protein existence level 2. Involved in oxygen transport from the lung to the various peripheral tissues. From Pongo pygmaeus (Bornean orangutan).
   9314..9369    +  polyA_signal   β-globin poly(A) signal: rabbit β-globin polyadenylation signal (Gil and Proudfoot, 1987)
   9752..9774    -  protein_bind   lac operator (fragment): The lac repressor binds to the lac operator to inhibit transcription in E. coli. This inhibition can be relieved by adding lactose or isopropyl-β-D-thiogalactopyranoside (IPTG). lac repressor encoded by lacI
   9778..9808    -  promoter       lac promoter: promoter for the E. coli lac operon
   9823..9844    -  protein_bind   CAP binding site: CAP binding activates transcription in the presence of cAMP. E. coli catabolite activator protein
   9857..9896    -  CDS            lacI (fragment): lac repressor; lacI; The lac repressor binds to the lac operator to inhibit transcription in E. coli. This inhibition can be relieved by adding lactose or isopropyl-β-D-thiogalactopyranoside (IPTG).
  10069..10878   +  CDS            KanR: aminoglycoside phosphotransferase; aph(3')-Ia; confers resistance to kanamycin in bacteria or G418 (Geneticin®) in eukaryotes
>Addgene plasmid #103299 | LSB-hsa-miR-191-3p | depositor full sequence | sequence record 195647 | Full Sequence
AATTGAGGGGATAACGCAGGAAAGAACATGTGAGCAAAAGGCCAGCAAAAGGCCAGGAACCGTAAAAAGG
CCGCGTTGCTGGCGTTTTTCCATAGGCTCCGCCCCCCTGACGAGCATCACAAAAATCGACGCTCAAGTCA
GAGGTGGCGAAACCCGACAGGACTATAAAGATACCAGGCGTTTCCCCCTGGAAGCTCCCTCGTGCGCTCT
CCTGTTCCGACCCTGCCGCTTACCGGATACCTGTCCGCCTTTCTCCCTTCGGGAAGCGTGGCGCTTTCTC
ATAGCTCACGCTGTAGGTATCTCAGTTCGGTGTAGGTCGTTCGCTCCAAGCTGGGCTGTGTGCACGAACC
CCCCGTTCAGCCCGACCGCTGCGCCTTATCCGGTAACTATCGTCTTGAGTCCAACCCGGTAAGACACGAC
TTATCGCCACTGGCAGCAGCCACTGGTAACAGGATTAGCAGAGCGAGGTATGTAGGCGGTGCTACAGAGT
TCTTGAAGTGGTGGCCTAACTACGGCTACACTAGAAGAACAGTATTTGGTATCTGCGCTCTGCTGAAGCC
AGTTACCTTCGGAAAAAGAGTTGGTAGCTCTTGATCCGGCAAACAAACCACCGCTGGTAGCGGTGGTTTT
TTTGTTTGCAAGCAGCAGATTACGCGCAGAAAAAAAGGATCTCAAGAAGATCCTTTGATCTTTTCTACGG
GGTCTGACGCTCAGTGGAACGAAAACTCACGTTAAGGGATTTTGGTCATGAGATTATCAAAAAGGATCTT
CACCTAGATCCTTTTAAATTAAAAATGAAGTTTTAAATCAATCTAAAGTATATATGAGTAAACTTGGTCT
GACAGTTACCAATGCTTAATCAGTGAGGCACCTATCTCAGCGATCTGTCTATTTCGTTCATCCATAGTTG
CCTGACTCCCCGTCGTGTAGATAACTACGATACGGGAGGGCTTACCATCTGGCCCCAGTGCTGCAATGAT
ACCGCGAGAACCACGCTCACCGGCTCCAGATTTATCAGCAATAAACCAGCCAGCCGGAAGGGCCGAGCGC
AGAAGTGGTCCTGCAACTTTATCCGCCTCCATCCAGTCTATTAATTGTTGCCGGGAAGCTAGAGTAAGTA
GTTCGCCAGTTAATAGTTTGCGCAACGTTGTTGCCATTGCTACAGGCATCGTGGTGTCACGCTCGTCGTT
TGGTATGGCTTCATTCAGCTCCGGTTCCCAACGATCAAGGCGAGTTACATGATCCCCCATGTTGTGCAAA
AAAGCGGTTAGCTCCTTCGGTCCTCCGATCGTTGTCAGAAGTAAGTTGGCCGCAGTGTTATCACTCATGG
TTATGGCAGCACTGCATAATTCTCTTACTGTCATGCCATCCGTAAGATGCTTTTCTGTGACTGGTGAGTA
CTCAACCAAGTCATTCTGAGAATAGTGTATGCGGCGACCGAGTTGCTCTTGCCCGGCGTCAATACGGGAT
AATACCGCGCCACATAGCAGAACTTTAAAAGTGCTCATCATTGGAAAACGTTCTTCGGGGCGAAAACTCT
CAAGGATCTTACCGCTGTTGAGATCCAGTTCGATGTAACCCACTCGTGCACCCAACTGATCTTCAGCATC
TTTTACTTTCACCAGCGTTTCTGGGTGAGCAAAAACAGGAAGGCAAAATGCCGCAAAAAAGGGAATAAGG
GCGACACGGAAATGTTGAATACTCATACTCTTCCTTTTTCAATATTATTGAAGCATTTATCAGGGTTATT
GTCTCATGAGCGGATACATATTTGAATGTAGCTCCGAATTTCTCGAGGGCTTGTCGACGACGGCGGTCTC
CGTCGTCAGGATCATGAATTCGACCCGCCTGCCACCATGACCGAGTACAAGCCCACGGTGCGCCTCGCCA
CCCGCGACGACGTCCCCCGGGCCGTACGCACCCTCGCCGCCGCGTTCGCCGACTACCCCGCCACGCGCCA
CACCGTCGACCCGGACCGCCACATCGAGCGGGTCACCGAGCTGCAAGAACTCTTCCTCACGCGCGTCGGG
CTCGACATCGGCAAGGTGTGGGTCGCGGACGACGGCGCCGCGGTGGCGGTCTGGACCACGCCGGAGAGCG
TCGAAGCGGGGGCGGTGTTCGCCGAGATCGGCCCGCGCATGGCCGAGTTGAGCGGTTCCCGGCTGGCCGC
GCAGCAACAGATGGAAGGCCTCCTGGCGCCGCACCGGCCCAAGGAGCCCGCGTGGTTCCTGGCCACCGTC
GGCGTCTCGCCCGACCACCAGGGCAAGGGTCTGGGCAGCGCCGTCGTGCTCCCCGGAGTGGAGGCGGCCG
AGCGCGCCGGGGTGCCCGCCTTCCTGGAGACATCCGCGCCCCGCAACCTCCCCTTCTACGAGCGGCTCGG
CTTCACCGTCACCGCCGACGTCGAGGTGCCCGAAGGACCGCGCACCTGGTGCATGACCCGCAAGCCCGGT
GCCTGATACGCGTGAATTCACTCCTCAGGTGCAGGCTGCCTATCAGAAGGTGGTGGCTGGTGTGGCCAAT
GCCCTGGCTCACAAATACCACTGAGATCTTTTTCCCTCTGCCAAAAATTATGGGGACATCATGAAGCCCC
TTGAGCATCTGACTTCTGGCTAATAAAGGAAATTTATTTTCATTGCAATAGTGTGTTGGAATTTTTTGTG
TCTCTCACTCGGAAGGACATATGGGAGGGCAAATCATTTAAAACATCAGAATGAGTATTTGGTTTAGAGT
TTGGCAACATATGCCCATATGCTGGCTGCCATGAACAAAGGTTGGCTATAAAGAGGTCATCAGTATATGA
AACAGCCCCCTGCTGTCCATTCCTTATTCCATAGAAAAGCCTTGACTTGAGGTTAGATTTTTTTTATATT
TTGTTTTGTGTTATTTTTTTCTTTAACATCCCTAAAATTTTCCTTACATGTTTTACTAGCCAGATTTTTC
CTCCTCTCCTGACTACTCCCAGTCATAGCTGTCCCTCTTCTCTTATGGAGATCCCTCGACCTGCAGCCCA
AGCTTGAATTCTCTAGAATTACCCTGTTATCCCTATGCTTGGTTTACCGAGCTCTTATTGGTTTTCAAAC
TTCATTGACTGTGCCCAACGCGCCTGGGAGCTCACGGGGACAGCCCCCCCCCAAAGCCCCCAGGGATGTA
ATTACGTCCCTCCCCCGCTAGGGGGCAGCAGCGAGCCGCCCGGGGCTCCGCTCCGGTCCGGCGCTCCCCC
CGCATCCCCGAGCCGGCAGCGTGCGGGGACAGCCCGGGCACGGGGAAGGTGGCACGGGATCGCTTTCCTC
TGAACGCTTCTCGCTGCTCTTTGAGCCTGCAGACACCTGGGGGGATACGGGGAAAAAGCTAGGCTGAAAG
ACCGGTTCTTAGAATGACACGCGCCTGGGAGCTCACGGGGACAGCCCCCCCCCAAAGCCCCCAGGGATGT
AATTACGTCCCTCCCCCGCTAGGGGGCAGCAGCGAGCCGCCCGGGGCTCCGCTCCGGTCCGGCGCTCCCC
CCGCATCCCCGAGCCGGCAGCGTGCGGGGACAGCCCGGGCACGGGGAAGGTGGCACGGGATCGCTTTCCT
CTGAACGCTTCTCGCTGCTCTTTGAGCCTGCAGACACCTGGGGGGATACGGGGAAAAAGCTAACTTCTGA
GACGACAACTTTGTATAGAAAAGTTGGCTCCGAATTCGCCCTTGACAGCAGAGATCCAGTTTGGTTAATT
AATTGGCTCCGGTGCCCGTCAGTGGGCAGAGCGCACATCGCCCACAGTCCCCGAGAAGTTGTGGGGAGGG
GTCGGCAATTGAACCGGTGCCTAGAGAAGGTGGCGCGGGGTAAACTGGGAAAGTGATGTCGTGTACTGGC
TCCGCCTTTTTCCCGAGGGTGGGGGAGAACCGTATATAAGTGCAGTAGTCGCCGTGAACGTTCTTTTTCG
CAACGGGTTTGCCGCCAGAACACAGGTAAGTGCCGTGTGTGGTTCCCGCGGGCCTGGCCTCTTTACGGGT
TATGGCCCTTGCGTGCCTTGAATTACTTCCACCTGGCTGCAGTACGTGATTCTTGATCCCGAGCTTCGGG
TTGGAAGTGGGTGGGAGAGTTCGAGGCCTTGCGCTTAAGGAGCCCCTTCGCCTCGTGCTTGAGTTGAGGC
CTGGCCTGGGCGCTGGGGCCGCCGCGTGCGAATCTGGTGGCACCTTCGCGCCTGTCTCGCTGCTTTCGAT
AAGTCTCTAGCCATTTAAAATTTTTGATGACCTGCTGCGACGCTTTTTTTCTGGCAAGATAGTCTTGTAA
ATGCGGGCCAAGATCTGCACACTGGTATTTCGGTTTTTGGGGCCGCGGGCGGCGACGGGGCCCGTGCGTC
CCAGCGCACATGTTCGGCGAGGCGGGGCCTGCGAGCGCGGCCACCGAGAATCGGACGGGGGTAGTCTCAA
GCTGGCCGGCCTGCTCTGGTGCCTGGCCTCGCGCCGCCGTGTATCGCCCCGCCCTGGGCGGCAAGGCTGG
CCCGGTCGGCACCAGTTGCGTGAGCGGAAAGATGGCCGCTTCCCGGCCCTGCTGCAGGGAGCTCAAAATG
GAGGACGCGGCGCTCGGGAGAGCGGGCGGGTGAGTCACCCACACAAAGGAAAAGGGCCTTTCCGTCCTCA
GCCGTCGCTTCATGTGACTCCACGGAGTACCGGGCGCCGTCCAGGCACCTCGATTAGTTCTCGAGCTTTT
GGAGTACGTCGTCTTTAGGTTGGGGGGAGGGGTTTTATGCGATGGAGTTTCCCCACACTGAGTGGGTGGA
GACTGAAGTTAGGCCAGCTTGGCACTTGATGTAATTCTCCTTGGAATTTGCCCTTTTTGAGTTTGGATCT
TGGTTCATTCTCAAGCCTCAGACAGTGGTTCAAAGTTTTTTTCTTCCATTTCAGGTGTCGTGAGAAGGGC
GAATTCGACCCAAGTTTGTACAAAAAAGCAGGCTGGATCCAGGTGCCACCATGGTGAGCGAGCTGATTAA
GGAGAACATGCACATGAAGCTGTACATGGAGGGCACCGTGAACAACCACCACTTCAAGTGCACATCCGAG
GGCGAAGGCAAGCCCTACGAGGGCACCCAGACCATGAGAATCAAGGCGGTCGAGGGCGGCCCTCTCCCCT
TCGCCTTCGACATCCTGGCTACCAGCTTCATGTACGGCAGCAAAACCTTCATCAACCACACCCAGGGCAT
CCCCGACTTCTTTAAGCAGTCCTTCCCCGAGGGCTTCACATGGGAGAGAGTCACCACATACGAAGATGGG
GGCGTGCTGACCGCTACCCAGGACACCAGCCTCCAGGACGGCTGCCTCATCTACAACGTCAAGATCAGAG
GGGTGAACTTCCCATCCAACGGCCCTGTGATGCAGAAGAAAACACTCGGCTGGGAGGCCTCCACCGAGAC
ACTGTACCCCGCTGACGGCGGCCTGGAAGGCAGAGCCGACATGGCCCTGAAGCTCGTGGGCGGGGGCCAC
CTGATCTGCAACCTTAAGACCACATACAGATCCAAGAAACCCGCTAAGAACCTCAAGATGCCCGGCGTCT
ACTATGTGGACAGGAGACTGGAAAGAATCAAGGAGGCCGACAAAGAGACATACGTCGAGCAGCACGAGGT
GGCTGTGGCCAGATACTGCGACCTCCCTAGCAAACTGGGGCACAAACTTAATTGAGAATTCTACCACCCA
GCTTTCTTGTACAAAGTGGTACGTCTCAAGACCAGAGGTCTCTGCTTACTACAATGGGGACGAAATCCAA
GCGCAGCGGGGACGAAATCCAAGCGCAGCGGGGACGAAATCCAAGCGCAGCGGGGACGAAATCCAAGCGC
AGCCAACCAGAAGAGACCTGTGCTTCACTCCTCAGGTGCAGGCTGCCTATCAGAAGGTGGTGGCTGGTGT
GGCCAATGCCCTGGCTCACAAATACCACTGAGATCTTTTTCCCTCTGCCAAAAATTATGGGGACATCATG
AAGCCCCTTGAGCATCTGACTTCTGGCTAATAAAGGAAATTTATTTTCATTGCAATAGTGTGTTGGAATT
TTTTGTGTCTCTCACTCGGAAGGACATATGGGAGGGCAAATCATTTAAAACATCAGAATGAGTATTTGGT
TTAGAGTTTGGCAACATATGCCCATATGCTGGCTGCCATGAACAAAGGTTGGCTATAAAGAGGTCATCAG
TATATGAAACAGCCCCCTGCTGTCCATTCCTTATTCCATAGAAAAGCCTTGACTTGAGGTTAGATTTTTT
TTATATTTTGTTTTGTGTTATTTTTTTCTTTAACATCCCTAAAATTTTCCTTACATGTTTTACTAGCCAG
ATTTTTCCTCCTCTCCTGACTACTCCCAGTCATAGCTGTCCCTCTTCTCTTATGGAGATCCCGAGCGGTG
CGTTTTTATGCTTGTAGTATTGTATAATGTTTTTAAGATCCAAGCTTCTGACCTCTTCTCTTCCTCCCAC
AGGGCCTCGAGACAATTGCATCGATGGTACCAGTGAAAGTCTGCAATGAATTCGAGTTGGCGCGCCTGTC
ATTCTAAATCTCTCTTTCAGCCTAAAGCTTTTTCCCCGTATCCCCCCAGGTGTCTGCAGGCTCAAAGAGC
AGCGAGAAGCGTTCAGAGGAAAGCGATCCCGTGCCACCTTCCCCGTGCCCGGGCTGTCCCCGCACGCTGC
CGGCTCGGGGATGCGGGGGGAGCGCCGGACCGGAGCGGAGCCCCGGGCGGCTCGCTGCTGCCCCCTAGCG
GGGGAGGGACGTAATTACATCCCTGGGGGCTTTGGGAGGGGGCTGTCCCCGTGAGCTCCCAGGCGCGCCT
GTCATTCTAAATCTCTCTTTCAGCCTAAAGCTTTTTCCCCGTATCCCCCCAGGTGTCTGCAGGCTCAAAG
AGCAGCGAGAAGCGTTCAGAGGAAAGCGATCCCGTGCCACCTTCCCCGTGCCCGGGCTGTCCCCGCACGC
TGCCGGCTCGGGGATGCGGGGGGAGCGCCGGACCGGAGCGGAGCCCCGGGCGGCTCGCTGCTGCCCCCTA
GCGGGGGAGGGACGTAATTACATCCCTGGGGGCTTTGGGGGGGGGCTGTCCCCGTGAGCTCCCAGGCGCG
CCAACTCGGTACCGTATCGATGTCGACGTTAACGCTAGTGATATCAACTTTGTATAGAAAAGTTGGCTCC
GAATTCGCCCTTGACAGCAGAGATCCAGTTTGGTTAATTAATTGGCTCCGGTGCCCGTCAGTGGGCAGAG
CGCACATCGCCCACAGTCCCCGAGAAGTTGTGGGGAGGGGTCGGCAATTGAACCGGTGCCTAGAGAAGGT
GGCGCGGGGTAAACTGGGAAAGTGATGTCGTGTACTGGCTCCGCCTTTTTCCCGAGGGTGGGGGAGAACC
GTATATAAGTGCAGTAGTCGCCGTGAACGTTCTTTTTCGCAACGGGTTTGCCGCCAGAACACAGGTAAGT
GCCGTGTGTGGTTCCCGCGGGCCTGGCCTCTTTACGGGTTATGGCCCTTGCGTGCCTTGAATTACTTCCA
CCTGGCTGCAGTACGTGATTCTTGATCCCGAGCTTCGGGTTGGAAGTGGGTGGGAGAGTTCGAGGCCTTG
CGCTTAAGGAGCCCCTTCGCCTCGTGCTTGAGTTGAGGCCTGGCCTGGGCGCTGGGGCCGCCGCGTGCGA
ATCTGGTGGCACCTTCGCGCCTGTCTCGCTGCTTTCGATAAGTCTCTAGCCATTTAAAATTTTTGATGAC
CTGCTGCGACGCTTTTTTTCTGGCAAGATAGTCTTGTAAATGCGGGCCAAGATCTGCACACTGGTATTTC
GGTTTTTGGGGCCGCGGGCGGCGACGGGGCCCGTGCGTCCCAGCGCACATGTTCGGCGAGGCGGGGCCTG
CGAGCGCGGCCACCGAGAATCGGACGGGGGTAGTCTCAAGCTGGCCGGCCTGCTCTGGTGCCTGGCCTCG
CGCCGCCGTGTATCGCCCCGCCCTGGGCGGCAAGGCTGGCCCGGTCGGCACCAGTTGCGTGAGCGGAAAG
ATGGCCGCTTCCCGGCCCTGCTGCAGGGAGCTCAAAATGGAGGACGCGGCGCTCGGGAGAGCGGGCGGGT
GAGTCACCCACACAAAGGAAAAGGGCCTTTCCGTCCTCAGCCGTCGCTTCATGTGACTCCACGGAGTACC
GGGCGCCGTCCAGGCACCTCGATTAGTTCTCGAGCTTTTGGAGTACGTCGTCTTTAGGTTGGGGGGAGGG
GTTTTATGCGATGGAGTTTCCCCACACTGAGTGGGTGGAGACTGAAGTTAGGCCAGCTTGGCACTTGATG
TAATTCTCCTTGGAATTTGCCCTTTTTGAGTTTGGATCTTGGTTCATTCTCAAGCCTCAGACAGTGGTTC
AAAGTTTTTTTCTTCCATTTCAGGTGTCGTGAGAAGGGCGAATTCGACCCAAGTTTGTACAAAAAAGCAG
GCTCGCCACCATGGTGAGCAAGGGCGAGGAGCTGTTCACCGGGGTGGTGCCCATCCTGGTCGAGCTGGAC
GGCGACGTAAACGGCCACAAGTTCAGCGTGAGGGGCGAGGGCGAGGGCGATGCCACCAACGGCAAGCTGA
CCCTGAAGTTCATCTGCACCACCGGCAAGCTGCCCGTGCCCTGGCCCACCCTCGTGACCACCCTGAGCCA
CGGCGTGCAGTGCTTCGCCCGCTACCCCGACCACATGAAGCAGCACGACTTCTTCAAGTCCGCCATGCCC
GAAGGCTACGTCCAGGAGCGCACCATCTTCTTCAAGGACGACGGCACCTACAAGACCCGCGCCGAGGTGA
AGTTCGAGGGCGACACCCTAGTGAACCGCATCGAGCTGAAGGGCGTCGACTTCAAGGAGGACGGCAACAT
CCTGGGGCACAAGCTGGAGTACAACTTCAACAGCCACAACATCTATATCATGGCCGTCAAGCAGAAGAAC
GGCATCAAGGTGAACTTCAAGATCCGCCACAACGTGGAGGACGGCAGCGTGCAGCTCGCCGACCACTACC
AGCAGAACACCCCCATCGGCGACGGCCCCGTGCTGCTGCCCGACAGCCACTACCTGAGCACCCAGTCCGT
GCTGAGCAAAGACCCCAACGAGAAGCGCGATCACATGGTCCTGCTGGAGTTCCGCACCGCCGCCGGGATC
ACTCTCGGCATGGACGAGCTGTACAAGTAATACCACCCAGCTTTCTTGTACAAAGTGGTACGCGTGAATT
CACTCCTCAGGTGCAGGCTGCCTATCAGAAGGTGGTGGCTGGTGTGGCCAATGCCCTGGCTCACAAATAC
CACTGAGATCTTTTTCCCTCTGCCAAAAATTATGGGGACATCATGAAGCCCCTTGAGCATCTGACTTCTG
GCTAATAAAGGAAATTTATTTTCATTGCAATAGTGTGTTGGAATTTTTTGTGTCTCTCACTCGGAAGGAC
ATATGGGAGGGCAAATCATTTAAAACATCAGAATGAGTATTTGGTTTAGAGTTTGGCAACATATGCCCAT
ATGCTGGCTGCCATGAACAAAGGTTGGCTATAAAGAGGTCATCAGTATATGAAACAGCCCCCTGCTGTCC
ATTCCTTATTCCATAGAAAAGCCTTGACTTGAGGTTAGATTTTTTTTATATTTTGTTTTGTGTTATTTTT
TTCTTTAACATCCCTAAAATTTTCCTTACATGTTTTACTAGCCAGATTTTTCCTCCTCTCCTGACTACTC
CCAGTCATAGCTGTCCCTCTTCTCTTATGGAGATCCCTCGACCTGCAGCCCAAGCTTGGCGTAATCATGG
TCATAGCTGTTTCCTGTGTGAAATTGTTATCCGCTCACAATTCCACACAACATACGAGCCGGAAGCATAA
AGTGTAAAGCCTGGGGTGCCTAATGAGTGAGCTAACTCACATTAATTGCGTTGCGCTCACTGCCCGCTTT
CCAGTCGGGAAACCTGTCGTGCCAGCGGATCGACAGTACTAAGCTTGGTCTAATACCCAATCTCTCGTCT
TATCCAGATGTTTTATACGCCTCTGGCCCGTGTCTCAAAATCTCTGATGTTACATTGCACAAGATAAAAT
AATATCATCATGAACAATAAAACTGTCTGCTTACATAAACAGTAATACAAGGGGTGTTATGAGCCATATT
CAACGGGAAACGTCGAGGCCGCGATTAAATTCCAACATGGATGCTGATTTATATGGGTATAAATGGGCTC
GCGATAATGTCGGGCAATCAGGTGCGACAATCTATCGCTTGTATGGGAAGCCCGATGCGCCAGAGTTGTT
TCTGAAACATGGCAAAGGTAGCGTTGCCAATGATGTTACAGATGAGATGGTCAGACTAAACTGGCTGACG
GAATTTATGCCTCTTCCGACCATCAAGCATTTTATCCGTACTCCTGATGATGCATGGTTACTCACCACTG
CGATCCCCGGAAAAACAGCATTCCAGGTATTAGAAGAATATCCTGATTCAGGTGAAAATATTGTTGATGC
GCTGGCAGTGTTCCTGCGCCGGTTGCATTCGATTCCTGTTTGTAATTGTCCTTTTAACAGCGATCGCGTA
TTTCGTCTCGCTCAGGCGCAATCACGAATGAATAACGGTTTGGTTGATGCGAGTGATTTTGATGACGAGC
GTAATGGCTGGCCTGTTGAACAAGTCTGGAAAGAAATGCATAAACTTTTGCCATTCTCACCGGATTCAGT
CGTCACTCATGGTGATTTCTCACTTGATAACCTTATTTTTGACGAGGGGAAATTAATAGGTTGTATTGAT
GTTGGACGAGTCGGAATCGCAGACCGATACCAGGATCTTGCCATCCTATGGAACTGCCTCGGTGAGTTTT
CTCCTTCATTACAGAAACGGCTTTTTCAAAAATATGGTATTGATAATCCTGATATGAATAAATTGCAGTT
TCATTTGATGCTCGATGAGTTTTTCTAATCAGAATTGGTTAATTGGTTGTAACACTGGCAGAGCATTACG
CTGACTTGACGGGACGGCGCAAGCTCATGACCAAAATCCCTTAACGTGAGTTACGCGTCGTTCCACTGAG
CGTCAGAGGTATCACTAGTATTACAGAGGTAAGTTATAACAGTCGCCTAACCC
