>Addgene plasmid #103299 | LSB-hsa-miR-191-3p | depositor partial sequence | sequence record 195648 | hsa-miR-191-3p target
GGGGACGAAATCCAAGCGCAGC
