>Addgene plasmid #103299 | LSB-hsa-miR-191-3p | addgene partial sequence | sequence record 270331 | mKate2-F 5'-ACCCGCTAAGAACCTCAAGA-3'
TCAAGGAGGCCGACAAAGAGACATACGTCGAGCAGCACGAGGTGGCTGTGGCCAGATACTGCGACCTCCC
TAGCAAACTGGGGCACAAACTTAATTGAGAATTCTACCACCCAGCTTTCTTGTACAAAGTGGTACGTCTC
AAGACCAGAGGTCTCTGCTTACTACAATGGGGACGAAATCCAAGCGCAGCGGGGACGAAATCCAAGCGCA
GCGGGGACGAAATCCAAGCGCAGCGGGGACGAAATCCAAGCGCAGCCAACCAGAAGAGACCTGTGCTTCA
CTCCTCAGGTGCAGGCTGCCTATCAGAAGGTGGTGGCTGGTGTGGCCAATGCCCTGGCTCACAAATACCA
CTGAGATCTTTTTCCCTCTGCCAAAAATTATGGGGACATCATGAAGCCCCTTGAGCATCTGACTTCTGGC
TAATAAAGGAAATTTATTTTCATTGCAATAGTGTGTTGGAATTTTTTGTGTCTCTCACTCGGAAGGACAT
ATGGGAGGGCAAATCATTTAAAACATCAGAATGAGTATTTGGTTTAGAGTTTGGCAACATATGCCCATAT
GCTGGCTGCCATGAACAAAGGTTGGCTATAAAGAGGTCATCAGTATATGAAACAGCCCCCTGCTGTCCAT
TCCTTATTCCATAGAAAAGCCTTGACTTGAGGTTAGATTTTTTTT
